Addgene plasmid #23741: pDONR223-PRKAR1A
Depositing lab: William Hahn & David Root. Depositing organization: Dana-Farber Cancer Institute. Publication: COT drives resistance to RAF inhibition through MAP kinase pathway reactivation. Johannessen CM, Boehm JS, Kim SY, Thomas SR, Wardwell L, Johnson LA, Emery CM, Stransky N, Cogdill AP, Barretina J, Caponigro G, Hieronymus H, Murray RR, Salehi-Ashtiani K, Hill DE, Vidal M, Zhao JJ, Yang X, Alkan O, Kim S, Harris JL, Wilson CJ, Myer VE, Finan PM, Root DE, Roberts TM, Golub T, Flaherty KT, Dummer R, Weber BL, Sellers WR, Schlegel R, Wargo JA, Hahn WC, Garraway LA. Nature. 2010 Dec 16;468(7326):968-72. doi: 10.1038/nature09627 PubMed 21107320.
Backbone
  Vector backbone: pDONR223
  Backbone manufacturer: Invitrogen
  Backbone size w/o insert (bp): 5005
  Vector type: Gateway Donor vector
Growth in bacteria
  Bacterial resistance: Spectinomycin, 50 μg/mL
  Growth temperature: 37°C
  Growth strain: DH5alpha
  Copy number: High Copy
Gene/Insert
  Gene/Insert name: PRKAR1A (alt name: protein kinase, cAMP-dependent, regulatory, type I, alpha (tissue specific extinguisher 1))
  Species: H. sapiens (human)
  Insert size (bp): 1146
  Entrez Gene: PRKAR1A (a.k.a. ACRDYS1, ADOHR, CAR, CNC, CNC1, PKR1, PPNAD1, PRKAR1, Prkar1alpha, TSE1)
  Cloning method: Gateway Cloning
  Sequencing primers: 5′ M13pUC-fwd; 3′ M13rev
Terms and licenses: Academic/Nonprofit Terms; Industry Terms: Not Available to Industry
Depositor comments: The ORF has no Stop codon. This design enables easy recombination into a destination vector to add an epitope tag of choice and Stop codon to the ORF. Do NOT use this plasmid directly for transfections. A set of 4 custom lentiviral vectors is available ( pLX301 (http://www.addgene.org/25895/) , pLX302 (http://www.addgene.org/25896/) , pLX303 (http://www.addgene.org/25897/) , pLX304 (http://www.addgene.org/25890/) ) to be used to express these ORFs in mammalian cells. These plasmids are not included in the kit and must be ordered separately.
How to cite: pDONR223-PRKAR1A was a gift from William Hahn & David Root (Addgene plasmid # 23741 ; http://n2t.net/addgene:23741 ; RRID:Addgene_23741)
