[The description below was written by a language model from this plasmid's Addgene catalogue record and pLannotate feature annotations shown in this document.]
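Description:
pDONR223-PRKAR1A is a Gateway entry clone built in the Invitrogen pDONR223 donor backbone. It carries the human PRKAR1A open reading frame, which encodes the type I alpha regulatory subunit of cAMP-dependent protein kinase. The plasmid is propagated in E. coli from a high-copy ColE1/pUC-type origin and selected with spectinomycin through the aadA (SmR) aminoglycoside adenylyltransferase gene. A fragment of a class 1 integron Pc promoter and a short gentamicin acetyltransferase remnant lie upstream of this gene. The sequenced record is 3,933 nt. This is shorter than the listed empty backbone plus insert, as expected once the BP reaction has replaced the donor vector's counter-selection cassette with the ORF.

The roughly 1.1 kb PRKAR1A coding sequence is flanked by two attL recombination sites. The annotation software labels these attL3 and attL2, and they are the substrates for an LR Clonase reaction. rrnB T1 and T2 terminators sit upstream of the cassette to insulate it from read-through transcription. A T7 promoter lies just beyond the downstream attL site and is annotated on the opposite strand to the ORF. Short lacI and lacZα fragments are backbone remnants with no stated function. No eukaryotic promoter is present, and the depositor notes that the plasmid should not be transfected directly.

The ORF was deliberately cloned without a stop codon, so transfer into a destination vector can fuse a C-terminal epitope tag and supply the stop. The depositor points to a set of companion lentiviral destination vectors (the pLX301–304 series) for mammalian expression. The clone belongs to an ORF collection associated with a study of resistance to RAF inhibition through MAP kinase pathway reactivation.
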