Features (pLannotate 1.2.2; 12 found; start..end, strand, type, name):
     81..137     +  CDS            GmR (fragment): gentamycin acetyltransferase; aacC1; confers resistance to gentamycin
    144..935     +  CDS            SmR: aminoglycoside adenylyltransferase (Murphy, 1985); aadA; confers resistance to spectinomycin and streptomycin
   1028..1616    +  rep_origin     ori: high-copy-number ColE1/pMB1/pBR322/pUC origin of replication
   1799..1891    +  CDS            lacI (fragment): lac repressor; lacI; The lac repressor binds to the lac operator to inhibit transcription in E. coli. This inhibition can be relieved by adding lactose or isopropyl-β-D-thiogalactopyranoside (IPTG).
   1946..1973    -  terminator     rrnB T2 terminator: transcription terminator T2 from the E. coli rrnB gene
   2105..2148    +  terminator     rrnB T1 terminator: Escherichia coli rrnB; transcription terminator T1 from the E. coli rrnB gene
   2195..2231    -  CDS            lacZα (fragment): LacZα fragment of β-galactosidase; lacZ fragment
   2248..2343    +  protein_bind   attL3: mutant version of attL; recombination site for the Gateway® LR reaction LR Clonase™
   2346..3488    +  CDS            PRKAR1A: KAP0_HUMAN - Also known as PKR1, PRKAR1, TSE1. Experimental evidence at protein level: Swiss-Prot protein existence level 1. Regulatory subunit of the cAMP-dependent protein kinases involved in cAMP signaling in cells. From Homo sapiens (Human).
   3491..3589    -  protein_bind   attL2: mutant version of attL; recombination site for the Gateway® LR reaction LR Clonase™
   3607..3625    -  promoter       T7 promoter: promoter for bacteriophage T7 RNA polymerase
   3815..3838    +  promoter       Pc promoter (fragment): intI1 (promoter lies within the coding sequence); class 1 integron promoter
>Addgene plasmid #23741 | pDONR223-PRKAR1A | addgene full sequence | sequence record 424759 | Addgene NGS Result
GTTATGACTGTTTTTTTGGGGTACAGTCTATGCCTCGGGCATCCAAGCAGCAAGCGCGTTACGCCGTGGG
TCGATGTTTGATGTTATGGAGCAGCAACGATGTTACGCAGCAGGGCAGTCGCCCTAAAACAAAGTTAAAC
ATTATGAGGGAAGCGGTGATCGCCGAAGTATCGACTCAACTATCAGAGGTAGTTGGCGTCATCGAGCGCC
ATCTCGAACCGACGTTGCTGGCCGTACATTTGTACGGCTCCGCAGTGGATGGCGGCCTGAAGCCACACAG
TGATATTGATTTGCTGGTTACGGTGACCGTAAGGCTTGATGAAACAACGCGGCGAGCTTTGATCAACGAC
CTTTTGGAAACTTCGGCTTCCCCTGGAGAGAGCGAGATTCTCCGCGCTGTAGAAGTCACCATTGTTGTGC
ACGACGACATCATTCCGTGGCGTTATCCAGCTAAGCGCGAACTGCAATTTGGAGAATGGCAGCGCAATGA
CATTCTTGCAGGTATCTTCGAGCCAGCCACGATCGACATTGATCTGGCTATCTTGCTGACAAAAGCAAGA
GAACATAGCGTTGCCTTGGTAGGTCCAGCGGCGGAGGAACTCTTTGATCCGGTTCCTGAACAGGATCTAT
TTGAGGCGCTAAATGAAACCTTAACGCTATGGAACTCGCCGCCCGACTGGGCTGGCGATGAGCGAAATGT
AGTGCTTACGTTGTCCCGCATTTGGTACAGCGCAGTAACCGGCAAAATCGCGCCGAAGGATGTCGCTGCC
GACTGGGCAATGGAGCGCCTGCCGGCCCAGTATCAGCCCGTCATACTTGAAGCTAGACAGGCTTATCTTG
GACAAGAAGAAGATCGCTTGGCCTCGCGCGCAGATCAGTTGGAAGAATTTGTCCACTACGTGAAAGGCGA
GATCACCAAGGTAGTCGGCAAATAACCCTCGAGCCACCCATGACCAAAATCCCTTAACGTGAGTTACGCG
TCGTTCCACTGAGCGTCAGACCCCGTAGAAAAGATCAAAGGATCTTCTTGAGATCCTTTTTTTCTGCGCG
TAATCTGCTGCTTGCAAACAAAAAAACCACCGCTACCAGCGGTGGTTTGTTTGCCGGATCAAGAGCTACC
AACTCTTTTTCCGAAGGTAACTGGCTTCAGCAGAGCGCAGATACCAAATACTGTTCTTCTAGTGTAGCCG
TAGTTAGGCCACCACTTCAAGAACTCTGTAGCACCGCCTACATACCTCGCTCTGCTAATCCTGTTACCAG
TGGCTGCTGCCAGTGGCGATAAGTCGTGTCTTACCGGGTTGGACTCAAGACGATAGTTACCGGATAAGGC
GCAGCGGTCGGGCTGAACGGGGGGTTCGTGCACACAGCCCAGCTTGGAGCGAACGACCTACACCGAACTG
AGATACCTACAGCGTGAGCTATGAGAAAGCGCCACGCTTCCCGAAGGGAGAAAGGCGGACAGGTATCCGG
TAAGCGGCAGGGTCGGAACAGGAGAGCGCACGAGGGAGCTTCCAGGGGGAAACGCCTGGTATCTTTATAG
TCCTGTCGGGTTTCGCCACCTCTGACTTGAGCGTCGATTTTTGTGATGCTCGTCAGGGGGGCGGAGCCTA
TGGAAAAACGCCAGCAACGCGGCCTTTTTACGGTTCCTGGCCTTTTGCTGGCCTTTTGCTCACATGTTCT
TTCCTGCGTTATCCCCTGATTCTGTGGATAACCGTATTACCGCCTTTGAGTGAGCTGATACCGCTCGCCG
CAGCCGAACGACCGAGCGCAGCGAGTCAGTGAGCGAGGAAGCGGAAGAGCGCCCAATACGCAAACCGCCT
CTCCCCGCGCGTTGGCCGATTCATTAATGCAGCTGGCACGACAGGTTTCCCGACTGGAAAGCGGGCAGTG
AGCGCAACGCAATTAATACGCGTACCGCTAGCCAGGAAGAGTTTGTAGAAACGCAAAAAGGCCATCCGTC
AGGATGGCCTTCTGCTTAGTTTGATGCCTGGCAGTTTATGGCGGGCGTCCTGCCCGCCACCCTCCGGGCC
GTTGCTTCACAACGTTCAAATCCGCTCCCGGCGGATTTGTCCTACTCAGGAGAGCGTTCACCGACAAACA
ACAGATAAAACGAAAGGCCCAGTCTTCCGACTGAGCCTTTCGTTTTATTTGATGCCTGGCAGTTCCCTAC
TCTCGCGTTAACGCTAGCATGGATGTTTTCCCAGTCACGACGTTGTAAAACGACGGCCAGTCTTAAGCTC
GGGCCCCAAATAATGATTTTATTTTGACTGATAGTGACCTGTTCGTTGCAACAAATTGATGAGCAATGCT
TTTTTATAATGCCAACTTTGTACAAAAAAGTTGGCATGGAGTCTGGCAGTACCGCCGCCAGTGAGGAGGC
ACGCAGCCTTCGAGAATGTGAGCTCTACGTCCAGAAGCATAACATTCAAGCGCTGCTCAAAGATTCTATT
GTGCAGTTGTGCACTGCTCGACCTGAGAGACCCATGGCATTCCTCAGGGAATACTTTGAGAGGTTGGAGA
AGGAGGAGGCAAAACAGATTCAGAATCTGCAGAAAGCAGGCACTCGTACAGACTCAAGGGAGGATGAGAT
TTCTCCTCCTCCACCCAACCCAGTGGTTAAAGGTAGGAGGCGACGAGGTGCTATCAGCGCTGAGGTCTAC
ACGGAGGAAGATGCGGCATCCTATGTTAGAAAGGTTATACCAAAAGATTACAAGACAATGGCCGCTTTAG
CCAAAGCCATTGAAAAGAATGTGCTGTTTTCACATCTTGATGATAATGAGAGAAGTGATATTTTTGATGC
CATGTTTTCGGTCTCCTTTATCGCAGGAGAGACTGTGATTCAGCAAGGTGATGAAGGGGATAACTTCTAT
GTGATTGATCAAGGAGAGACGGATGTCTATGTTAACAATGAATGGGCAACCAGTGTTGGGGAAGGAGGGA
GCTTTGGAGAACTTGCTTTGATTTATGGAACACCGAGAGCAGCCACTGTCAAAGCAAAGACAAATGTGAA
ATTGTGGGGCATCGACCGAGACAGCTATAGAAGAATCCTCATGGGAAGCACACTGAGAAAGCGGAAGATG
TATGAGGAATTCCTTAGTAAAGTCTCTATTTTAGAGTCTCTGGACAAGTGGGAACGTCTTACGGTAGCTG
ATGCATTGGAACCAGTGCAGTTTGAAGATGGGCAGAAGATTGTGGTGCAGGGAGAACCAGGGGATGAGTT
CTTCATTATTTTAGAGGGGTCAGCTGCTGTGCTACAACGTCGGTCAGAAAATGAAGAGTTTGTTGAAGTG
GGAAGATTGGGGCCTTCTGATTATTTTGGTGAAATTGCACTACTGATGAATCGTCCTCGTGCTGCCACAG
TTGTTGCTCGTGGCCCCTTGAAGTGCGTTAAGCTGGACCGACCTAGATTTGAACGTGTTCTTGGCCCATG
CTCAGACATCCTCAAACGAAACATCCAGCAGTACAACAGTTTTGTGTCACTGTCTGTCTGCCCAACTTTC
TTGTACAAAGTTGGCATTATAAGAAAGCATTGCTTATCAATTTGTTGCAACGAACAGGTCACTATCAGTC
AAAATAAAATCATTATTTGCCATCCAGCTGATATCCCCTATAGTGAGTCGTATTACATGGTCATAGCTGT
TTCCTGGCAGCTCTGGCCCGTGTCTCAAAATCTCTGATGTTACATTGCACAAGATAAAAATATATCATCA
TGCCTCCTCTAGACCAGCCAGGACAGAAATGCCTCGACTTCGCTGCTACCCAAGGTTGCCGGGTGACGCA
CACCGTGGAAACGGATGAAGGCACGAACCCAGTGGACATAAGCCTGTTCGGTTCGTAAGCTGTAATGCAA
GTAGCGTATGCGCTCACGCAACTGGTCCAGAACCTTGACCGAACGCAGCGGTGGTAACGGCGCAGTGGCG
GTTTTCATGGCTT
