>Addgene plasmid #23741 | pDONR223-PRKAR1A | addgene partial sequence | sequence record 29621 | 23741 with M13pUC-fwd
TCGGGCCCAATAATGATTTTATTTTGACTGATAGTGACCTGTTCGTTGCAACAAATTGATGAGCAATGCT
TTTTTATAATGCCAACTTTGTACAAAAAAGTTGGCATGGAGTCTGGCAGTACCGCCGCCAGTGAGGAGGC
ACGCAGCCTTCGAGAATGTGAGCTCTACGTCCAGAAGCATAACATTCAAGCGCTGCTCAAAGATTCTATT
GTGCAGTTGTGCACTGCTCGACCTGAGAGACCCATGGCATTCCTCAGGGAATACTTTGAGAGGTTGGAGA
AGGAGGAGGCAAAACAGATTCAGAATCTGCAGAAAGCAGGCACTCGTACAGACTCAAGGGAGGATGAGAT
TTCTCCTCCTCCACCCAACCCAGTGGTTAAAGGTAGGAGGCGACGAGGTGCTATCAGCGCTGAGGTCTAC
ACGGAGGAAGATGCGGCATCCTATGTTAGAAAGGTTATACCAAAAGATTACAAGACAATGGCCGCTTTAG
CCAAAGCCATTGAAAAGAATGTGCTGTTTTCACATCTTGATGATAATGAGAGAAGTGATATTTTTGATGC
CATGTTTTCGGTCTCCTTTATCGCAGGAGAGACTGTGATTCAGCAAGGTGATGAAGGGGATAACTTCTAT
GTGATTGATCAAGGAGAGACGGATGTCTATGTTAACAATGAATGGGCAACCAGTGTTGGGGAAGGAGGGA
GCTTTGGAGAACTTGCTTTGATTTATGGAACACCGAGAGCAGCC
